>Addgene plasmid #78672 | 36INS1-pBAD_FB | depositor full sequence | sequence record 147249 | 36INS1-pBAD_FB sequence 2274 bps
CGCTCGTTGTTCGCGACCCTGTTCTGAGGCAATGTTGGGCACATTGATTATTTGCACGGCGTCACACTTT
GCTATGCCATAGCATTTTTATCCATAAGATTAGCGGATCCTACCTGACGCTTTTTATCGCAACTCTCTAC
TGTTTCTCCATACCGTTTTTTTGGGCTAGCTACTAGAGACCTACTAGTAGCGGCCGCTGCAGGCTTCCTC
GCTCACTGACTCGCTGCGCTCGGTCGTTCGGCTGCGGCGAGCGGTATCAGCTCACTCAAAGGCGGTAATA
CGGTTATCCACAGAATCAGGGGATAACGCAGGAAAGAACATGTGAGCAAAAGGCCAGCAAAAGGCCAGGA
ACCGTAAAAAGGCCGCGTTGCTGGCGTTTTTCCACAGGCTCCGCCCCCCTGACGAGCATCACAAAAATCG
ACGCTCAAGTCAGAGGTGGCGAAACCCGACAGGACTATAAAGATACCAGGCGTTTCCCCCTGGAAGCTCC
CTCGTGCGCTCTCCTGTTCCGACCCTGCCGCTTACCGGATACCTGTCCGCCTTTCTCCCTTCGGGAAGCG
TGGCGCTTTCTCATAGCTCACGCTGTAGGTATCTCAGTTCGGTGTAGGTCGTTCGCTCCAAGCTGGGCTG
TGTGCACGAACCCCCCGTTCAGCCCGACCGCTGCGCCTTATCCGGTAACTATCGTCTTGAGTCCAACCCG
GTAAGACACGACTTATCGCCACTGGCAGCAGCCACTGGTAACAGGATTAGCAGAGCGAGGTATGTAGGCG
GTGCTACAGAGTTCTTGAAGTGGTGGCCTAACTACGGCTACACTAGAAGAACAGTATTTGGTATCTGCGC
TCTGCTGAAGCCAGTTACCTTCGGAAAAAGAGTTGGTAGCTCTTGATCCGGCAAACAAACCACCGCTGGT
AGCGGTGGTTTTTTTGTTTGCAAGCAGCAGATTACGCGCAGAAAAAAAGGATCTCAAGAAGATCCTTTGA
TCTTTTCTACGGGGTCTGACGCTCAGTGGAACGAAAACTCACGTTAAGGGATTTTGGTCATGAGATTATC
AAAAAGGATCTTCACCTAGATCCTTTTAAATTAAAAATGAAGTTTTAAATCAATCTAAAGTATATATGAG
TAAACTTGGTCTGACAGTTACCAATGCTTAATCAGTGAGGCACCTATCTCAGCGATCTGTCTATTTCGTT
CATCCATAGTTGCCTGACTCCCCGTCGTGTAGATAACTACGATACGGGAGGGCTTACCATCTGGCCCCAG
TGCTGCAATGATACCGCGCGACCCACGCTCACCGGCTCCAGATTTATCAGCAATAAACCAGCCAGCCGGA
AGGGCCGAGCGCAGAAGTGGTCCTGCAACTTTATCCGCCTCCATCCAGTCTATTAATTGTTGCCGGGAAG
CTAGAGTAAGTAGTTCGCCAGTTAATAGTTTGCGCAACGTTGTTGCCATTGCTACAGGCATCGTGGTGTC
ACGCTCGTCGTTTGGTATGGCTTCATTCAGCTCCGGTTCCCAACGATCAAGGCGAGTTACATGATCCCCC
ATGTTGTGCAAAAAAGCGGTTAGCTCCTTCGGTCCTCCGATCGTTGTCAGAAGTAAGTTGGCCGCAGTGT
TATCACTCATGGTTATGGCAGCACTGCATAATTCTCTTACTGTCATGCCATCCGTAAGATGCTTTTCTGT
GACTGGTGAGTACTCAACCAAGTCATTCTGAGAATAGTGTATGCGGCGACCGAGTTGCTCTTGCCCGGCG
TCAATACGGGATAATACCGCGCCACATAGCAGAACTTTAAAAGTGCTCATCATTGGAAAACGTTCTTCGG
GGCGAAAACTCTCAAGGATCTTACCGCTGTTGAGATCCAGTTCGATGTAACCCACTCGTGCACCCAACTG
ATCTTCAGCATCTTTTACTTTCACCAGCGTTTCTGGGTGAGCAAAAACAGGAAGGCAAAATGCCGCAAAA
AAGGGAATAAGGGCGACACGGAAATGTTGAATACTCATACTCTTCCTTTTTCAATATTATTGAAGCATTT
ATCAGGGTTATTGTCTCATGAGCGGATACATATTTGAATGTATTTAGAAAAATAAACAAATAGGGGTTCC
GCGCACATTTCCCCGAAAAGTGCCACCTGACGTCTAAGAAACCATTATTATCATGACATTAACCTATAAA
AATAGGCGTATCACGAGGCAGAATTTCAGATAAAAAAAATCCTTAGCTTTCGCTAAGGATGATTTCTGGA
ATTCGCGGCCGCTTCTAGAGACTAGTGGGTCTCA
Features (pLannotate 1.2.2; 7 found; start..end, strand, type, name):
     40..151     +  promoter       araBAD promoter (fragment): araBAD; promoter of the L-arabinose operon of E. coli; the araC regulatory gene is transcribed in the opposite direction (Guzman et al., 1995)
    182..202     +  misc_feature   BioBrick suffix: universal suffix for all parts
    379..967     -  rep_origin     ori: high-copy-number ColE1/pMB1/pBR322/pUC origin of replication
   1138..1998    -  CDS            AmpR: β-lactamase; bla; confers resistance to ampicillin, carbenicillin, and related antibiotics
   1999..2103    -  promoter       AmpR promoter: bla
   2193..2236    -  terminator     bacterial terminator: putative bacterial transcription terminator
   2239..2260    +  misc_feature   BioBrick prefix: BioBrick prefix for parts that do not start with "ATG"
