[The description below was written by a language model from this plasmid's Addgene catalogue record and pLannotate feature annotations shown in this document.]
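Description:
36INS1-pBAD_FB is a small, high-copy synthetic-biology part plasmid for E. coli, built in the DVA Modular Cloning (MoClo) destination backbone. It replicates from a ColE1/pUC-type origin and is selected with ampicillin through a β-lactamase gene driven by its own bla promoter. The annotated backbone also carries BioBrick prefix and suffix sequences flanking the part position and a putative bacterial transcription terminator upstream of the prefix, which would help shield the insert from read-through originating in the vector.

The payload is a 166 bp synthetic insert consisting of an arabinose-inducible pBAD (araBAD) promoter, modified from a BioBrick registry pBAD part, joined to a 36-nucleotide DNA spacer that was empirically selected to act as an insulator. The spacer is meant to reduce the dependence of promoter activity on neighbouring DNA, so that the promoter behaves more predictably when placed in different genetic contexts. The feature table detects only a fragment of the araBAD promoter and no araC gene, so the regulator is not encoded on this plasmid as far as the annotation shows. The insert was cloned through BbsI sites that were destroyed in the process, and the "FB" designation indicates that the part is flanked by the MoClo F and B fusion sites, which set its position and orientation in Golden Gate-style assembly with downstream parts.

The plasmid serves as a basic-level promoter module for assembling transcriptional units and genetic circuits in E. coli. The catalogue lists a total size of 2,189 bp, whereas the depositor's full sequence record is 2,274 nt; the record does not explain this difference.
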