Addgene plasmid #78672: 36INS1-pBAD_FB
Purpose: Insulated MoClo promoter for E. coli. 36nt DNA spacer empirically selected. Modified from BBa_I13453. [F:36INS1-pBAD:B]
Depositing lab: Douglas Densmore. Depositing organization: Boston University Main Campus. Publication: Reducing DNA context dependence in bacterial promoters. Carr SB, Beal J, Densmore DM. PLoS One. 2017 Apr 19;12(4):e0176013. doi: 10.1371/journal.pone.0176013. eCollection 2017. PubMed 28422998.
Backbone
  Vector backbone: DVA
  Backbone size w/o insert (bp): 2023
  Total vector size (bp): 2189
  Vector type: Synthetic Biology
Growth in bacteria
  Bacterial resistance: Ampicillin, 100 μg/mL
  Growth temperature: 37°C
  Growth strain: DH5alpha
  Copy number: High Copy
Gene/Insert
  Gene/Insert name: Insulated pBAD Promoter (alt name: 36INS-pBAD_FB)
  Species: Synthetic
  Insert size (bp): 166
  Cloning method: Restriction Enzyme; 5′ cloning site BbsI (destroyed during cloning); 3′ cloning site BbsI (destroyed during cloning)
  Sequencing primers: 5′ TGCCACCTGACGTCTAAGAA; 3′ ATTACCGCCTTTGAGTGAGC
Terms and licenses: Academic/Nonprofit Terms; Industry Terms: Not Available to Industry
How to cite: 36INS1-pBAD_FB was a gift from Douglas Densmore (Addgene plasmid # 78672 ; http://n2t.net/addgene:78672 ; RRID:Addgene_78672)
