>Addgene plasmid #78672 | 36INS1-pBAD_FB | addgene partial sequence | sequence record 154548 | MoCloR 5'-gccacctgacgtctaagaaacc-3'
AATAGGCGTATCACGAGGCAGAATTTCAGATAAAAAAAATCCTTAGCTTTCGCTAAGGATGATTTCTGGA
ATTCGCGGCCGCTTCTAGAGACTAGTGGGTCTCACGCTCGTTGTTCGCGACCCTGTTCTGAGGCAATGTT
GGGCACATTGATTATTTGCACGGCGTCACACTTTGCTATGCCATAGCATTTTTATCCATAAGATTAGCGG
ATCCTACCTGACGCTTTTTATCGCAACTCTCTACTGTTTCTCCATACCGTTTTTTTGGGCTAGCTACTAG
AGACCTACTAGTAGCGGCCGCTGCAGGCTTCCTCGCTCACTGACTCGCTGCGCTCGGTCGTTCGGCTGCG
GCGAGCGGTATCAGCTCACTCAAAGGCGGTAATACGGTTATCCACAGAATCAGGGGATAACGCAGGAAAG
AACATGTGAGCAAAAGGCCAGCAAAAGGCCAGGAACCGTAAAAAGGCCGCGTTGCTGGCGTTTTTCCACA
GGCTCCGCCCCCCTGACGAGCATCACAAAAATCGACGCTCAAGTCAGAGGTGGCGAAACCCGACAGGACT
ATAAAGATACCAGGCGTTTCCCCCTGGAAGCTCCCTCGTGCGCTCTCCTGTTCCGACCCTGCCGCTTACC
GGATACCTGTCCGCCTTTCTCCCTTCGGGAAGCGTGGCGCTTTCTCATAGCTCACGCTGTAGGTATCTCA
GTTCGGTGTAGGTCGTTCGCTCCAAGCTGGGCTGTGTGCACGAACCCCCCGTTCAGCCCGACCGCTGCGC
CTTATCCGGTAACTATCGTCTTGAGTCCAACCCGGTAAGACACGACTTATCGCCACTGGCAGCAGCCACT
GGTAACAGGATTAGCAGAGCGAGGTATGTAGGCGGTGCTACAGAGTTCTTGAAGTGGTGGCCTAACTACG
GCTACACTAGAAGAACAGTATT
