>Addgene plasmid #78672 | 36INS1-pBAD_FB | addgene partial sequence | sequence record 154549 | ASK-FN2 5'-CGGCCTTTTTACGGTTCCTG-3'
CTGCGTTATCCCCTGATTCTGTGGATAACCGTATTACCGCCTTTGAGTGAGCTGATACCGCTCGCCGCAG
CCGAACGACCGAGCGCAGCGAGTCAGTGAGCGAGGAAGCCTGCAGCGGCCGCTACTAGTAGGTCTCTAGT
AGCTAGCCCAAAAAAACGGTATGGAGAAACAGTAGAGAGTTGCGATAAAAAGCGTCAGGTAGGATCCGCT
AATCTTATGGATAAAAATGCTATGGCATAGCAAAGTGTGACGCCGTGCAAATAATCAATGTGCCCAACAT
TGCCTCAGAACAGGGTCGCGAACAACGAGCGTGAGACCCACTAGTCTCTAGAAGCGGCCGCGAATTCCAG
AAATCATCCTTAGCGAAAGCTAAGGATTTTTTTTATCTGAAATTCTGCCTCGTGATACGCCTATTTTTAT
AGGTTAATGTCATGATAATAATGGTTTCTTAGACGTCAGGTGGCACTTTTCGGGGAAATGTGCGCGGAAC
CCCTATTTGTTTATTTTTCTAAATACATTCAAATATGTATCCGCTCATGAGACAATAACCCTGATAAATG
CTTCAATAATATTGAAAAAGGAAGAGTATGAGTATTCAACATTTCCGTGTCGCCCTTATTCCCTTTTTTG
CGGCATTTTGCCTTCCTGTTTTTGCTCACCCAGAAACGCTGGTGAAAGTAAAAGATGCTGAAGATCAGTT
GGGTGCACGAGTGGGTTACATCGAACTGGATCTCAACAGCGGTAAGATCCTTGAGAGTT
